>Addgene plasmid #58292 | pcDNA3.1-myc-AP1S3 | addgene partial sequence | sequence record 92408 | CMV-F 5'-CGCAAATGGGCGGTAGGCGTG-3'
CTATATAAGCAGAGCTCTCTGGCTAACTAGAGAACCCACTGCTTACTGGCTTATCGAAATTAATACGACT
CACTATAGGGAGACCCAAGCTGGCTAGCGTTTAAACGGGCCCTCTAGACTCGAGCGGCCGCCACTGTGCT
GGATATCTGCAGAATTCCGATGATACATTTCATATTGCTCTTCAGTCGACAAGGGAAATTACGGCTACAG
AAATGGTACATCACTCTCCCTGATAAAGAGAGGAAGAAGATCACCCGGGAAATTGTTCAGATTATTCTCT
CCCGTGGTCACAGGACAAGCAGTTTTGTTGACTGGAAGGAGCTAAAACTTGTTTATAAAAGGTATGCTAG
TTTATATTTTTGCTGTGCAATAGAAAATCAGGACAATGAGCTCTTGACGCTAGAGATTGTGCATCGTTAC
GTGGAGCTGCTGGACAAATATTTTGGAAATGTCTGTGAGCTGGATATTATCTTTAATTTTGAAAAGGCTT
ATTTCATCCTGGACGAGTTTATAATAGGTGGGGAAATTCAGGAAACATCCAAGAAAATTGCTGTCAAAGC
CATTGAAGACTCTGATATGTTACAGGAGACAATGGAAGAATACATGAACAAGCCTACATTTGGTACCAAG
CTTGGGCCCGAACAAAAACTCATCTCAGAAGAGGATCTGAATAGCGCCGTCGACCATCATCATCATCATC
ATTGAGTTTAAACGGTCTCCAGCTTAAGTTTAAACCGCTGATCAGCCTCGACTGTGCCTTCTAGTTGCCA
GCCATCTGTTGTTTGCCCCTCCCCCGTGCCTTCCTTGACCCTGGAAGGTGCCACTCCCACTGTCCTTTCC
TAATAAAATGAGGAAATTGCATCGCATTGTCTGAGTAGGTGTCATTCTATTCTGGGGGGTGGGGTGGGGC
AGGACAGCAAGGGGGAGGATTGGGAAGACAATAGCAGG
