>Addgene plasmid #58292 | pcDNA3.1-myc-AP1S3 | addgene partial sequence | sequence record 92410 | BGH-rev 5'-TAGAAGGCACAGTCGAGG-3'
GGAGACCGTTTAAACTCAATGATGATGATGATGATGGTCGACGGCGCTATTCAGATCCTCTTCTGAGATG
AGTTTTTGTTCGGGCCCAAGCTTGGTACCAAATGTAGGCTTGTTCATGTATTCTTCCATTGTCTCCTGTA
ACATATCAGAGTCTTCAATGGCTTTGACAGCAATTTTCTTGGATGTTTCCTGAATTTCCCCACCTATTAT
AAACTCGTCCAGGATGAAATAAGCCTTTTCAAAATTAAAGATAATATCCAGCTCACAGACATTTCCAAAA
TATTTGTCCAGCAGCTCCACGTAACGATGCACAATCTCTAGCGTCAAGAGCTCATTGTCCTGATTTTCTA
TTGCACAGCAAAAATATAAACTAGCATACCTTTTATAAACAAGTTTTAGCTCCTTCCAGTCAACAAAACT
GCTTGTCCTGTGACCACGGGAGAGAATAATCTGAACAATTTCCCGGGTGATCTTCTTCCTCTCTTTATCA
GGGAGAGTGATGTACCATTTCTGTAGCCGTAATTTCCCTTGTCGACTGAAGAGCAATATGAAATGTATCA
TCGGAATTCTGCAGATATCCAGCACAGTGGCGGCCGCTCGAGTCTAGAGGGCCCGTTTAAACGCTAGCCA
GCTTGGGTCTCCCTATAGTGAGTCGTATTAATTTCGATAAGCCAGTAAGCAGTGGGTTCTCTAGTTAGCC
AGAGAGCTCTGCTTATATAGACCTCCCAC
