[The description below was written by a language model from this plasmid's Addgene catalogue record.]
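Description:
pcDNA3.1-myc-AP1S3 is a mammalian expression plasmid built on the Invitrogen pcDNA3.1 backbone and carrying the human AP1S3 coding sequence, which encodes the sigma 3 (sigma1C) small subunit of the adaptor-related protein complex 1. The plasmid is maintained in E. coli as a high-copy construct under ampicillin selection. No feature table accompanies the record, so other backbone elements, such as the bacterial origin or any mammalian selection marker, are not individually documented here. The use of a BGH reverse sequencing primer is consistent with the bovine growth hormone polyadenylation region that normally lies downstream of the cloning site in this vector family.

The AP1S3 insert was placed between EcoRI and KpnI sites, both of which remain intact, so the insert can be excised or exchanged. Transcription is driven by the CMV immediate-early promoter, which gives strong constitutive expression in a wide range of transfected mammalian cells. The open reading frame is fused at its C terminus to backbone-encoded myc and 6xHis tags. The myc epitope allows detection of the protein by immunoblotting, immunofluorescence or immunoprecipitation, and the polyhistidine tag allows metal-affinity capture.

The stated purpose is mammalian expression of AP1S3. The associated publication links AP1S3 mutations to pustular psoriasis and to impaired Toll-like receptor 3 trafficking, which suggests the construct serves for expressing tagged AP1S3 in cultured cells in functional studies of this kind. The record lists no mutation in the insert.
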