Addgene plasmid #58292: pcDNA3.1-myc-AP1S3
Purpose: mammalian expression of AP1S3
Depositing lab: Francesca Capon. Depositing organization: King's College London. Publication: AP1S3 mutations are associated with pustular psoriasis and impaired Toll-like receptor 3 trafficking. Setta-Kaffetzi N, Simpson MA, Navarini AA, Patel VM, Lu HC, Allen MH, Duckworth M, Bachelez H, Burden AD, Choon SE, Griffiths CE, Kirby B, Kolios A, Seyger MM, Prins C, Smahi A, Trembath RC, Fraternali F, Smith CH, Barker JN, Capon F. Am J Hum Genet. 2014 May 1;94(5):790-7. doi: 10.1016/j.ajhg.2014.04.005. PubMed 24791904.
Backbone
  Vector backbone: pcDNA3.1
  Backbone manufacturer: Invitrogen
  Vector type: Mammalian Expression
Growth in bacteria
  Bacterial resistance: Ampicillin, 100 μg/mL
  Growth temperature: 37°C
  Growth strain: DH5alpha
  Copy number: High Copy
Gene/Insert
  Gene/Insert name: AP1S3 (alt name: adaptor-related protein complex 1, sigma 3 subunit)
  Species: H. sapiens (human)
  GenBank ID: NM_001039569.1
  Entrez Gene: AP1S3 (a.k.a. PSORS15, sigma1C)
  Promoter: CMV
  Tag / fusion protein: myc (C terminal on backbone); 6xHis (C terminal on backbone)
  Cloning method: Restriction Enzyme; 5′ cloning site EcoRI (not destroyed); 3′ cloning site KpnI (not destroyed)
  Sequencing primers: 5′ CMV-F; 3′ BGHrev
Terms and licenses: Academic/Nonprofit Terms; Industry Terms: Not Available to Industry
How to cite: pcDNA3.1-myc-AP1S3 was a gift from Francesca Capon (Addgene plasmid # 58292 ; http://n2t.net/addgene:58292 ; RRID:Addgene_58292)
